Addgene plasmid #232488: pBEL2400
Purpose: Genetic complementation plasmid of LetA(C34A) with LetB
Depositing lab: Gira Bhabha & Damian Ekiert. Depositing organization: Johns Hopkins University and School of Medicine. Publication: LetA defines a structurally distinct transporter family. Santarossa CC, Li Y, Yousef S, Hasdemir HS, Rodriguez CC, Haase MAB, Baek M, Coudray N, Pavek JG, Focke KN, Silverberg AL, Bautista C, Yeh JT, Marty MT, Baker D, Tajkhorshid E, Ekiert DC, Bhabha G. Nature. 2026 Jan 21. doi: 10.1038/s41586-025-09990-0. PubMed 41565823.
Backbone
  Vector backbone: pET17b
  Vector type: Bacterial Expression
Growth in bacteria
  Bacterial resistance: Ampicillin, 100 μg/mL
  Growth temperature: 37°C
  Growth strain: DH5alpha
  Copy number: Low Copy
Gene/Insert
  Cloning method: Gibson Cloning
Terms and licenses: Academic/Nonprofit Terms; Industry Terms: Not Available to Industry
Depositor comments: Please visit https://doi.org/10.1101/2025.03.21.644421 for bioRxiv preprint.
How to cite: pBEL2400 was a gift from Gira Bhabha & Damian Ekiert (Addgene plasmid # 232488 ; http://n2t.net/addgene:232488 ; RRID:Addgene_232488)
