[The description below was written by a language model from this plasmid's Addgene catalogue record and pLannotate feature annotations shown in this document.]
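Description:
pBEL2400 is a bacterial expression plasmid built on the pET17b backbone and designed for genetic complementation with the Escherichia coli LetA–LetB system, carrying LetA with a C34A point substitution alongside LetB. The sequenced plasmid is about 7.1 kb and was assembled by Gibson cloning. It is propagated in E. coli under ampicillin selection, provided by a β-lactamase gene with its native promoter. It replicates from a ColE1/pMB1-type origin. The pBR322-derived bom region and the rop gene are also present, and since Rop restrains plasmid copy number, this fits the record's low-copy designation.

The payload sits between a T7 promoter with the phage T7 gene 10 ribosome binding site and a T7 terminator. The annotation identifies two consecutive open reading frames, yebS and yebT, which are the earlier names for letA and letB. Their annotated coordinates overlap slightly, suggesting that the native operon arrangement was retained, so both proteins would be made from a single transcript. Both are described as components of a transport pathway that contributes to membrane integrity, with YebT/LetB thought to span the periplasm and help move substrates across it. The C34A change is stated in the catalogue purpose but is not resolved in the feature table. A short fragment annotated as a T7 gene 10B-derived solubility tag lies downstream of letB, and is probably residual vector sequence rather than a deliberate fusion. No affinity or epitope tags are annotated.

The construct is intended for testing whether the LetA C34A variant, co-expressed with LetB, can restore function in complementation assays, as part of structure–function work on the LetA transporter family.
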