Features (pLannotate 1.2.2; 12 found; start..end, strand, type, name):
     62..80      +  promoter       T7 promoter: promoter for bacteriophage T7 RNA polymerase
    112..134     +  RBS            RBS: efficient ribosome binding site from bacteriophage T7 gene 10 (Olins and Rangwala, 1989)
    142..1422    +  CDS            yebS: YEBS_ECOLI - Experimental evidence at protein level: Swiss-Prot protein existence level 1. Component of a transport pathway that contributes to membrane integrity. From Escherichia coli (strain K12).
   1394..4024    +  CDS            yebT: YEBT_ECOLI - Experimental evidence at protein level: Swiss-Prot protein existence level 1. Component of a transport pathway that contributes to membrane integrity (PubMed:27795327). May directly span the intermembrane space, facilitating the transport of substrates across the periplasm (Probable). From Escherichia coli (strain K12).
   4049..4098    +  CDS            SET1 (fragment): solubility-enhancement tag derived from T7 phage gene 10B
   4106..4153    +  terminator     T7 terminator: transcription terminator for bacteriophage T7 RNA polymerase
   4284..4388    +  promoter       AmpR promoter: bla
   4389..5249    +  CDS            AmpR: β-lactamase; bla; confers resistance to ampicillin, carbenicillin, and related antibiotics
   5420..6008    +  rep_origin     ori: high-copy-number ColE1/pMB1/pBR322/pUC origin of replication
   6194..6333    -  misc_feature   bom: basis of mobility region from pBR322
   6435..6626    -  CDS            rop: Rop protein, which maintains plasmids at low copy number; rop
   6643..7023    +  CDS            YPB1_ECOLX: Protein predicted: Swiss-Prot protein existence level 4. From Escherichia coli.
>Addgene plasmid #232488 | pBEL2400 | addgene full sequence | sequence record 464812 | Addgene NGS Result
CACGATCATGCGCACCCGTGGCCAGGACCCAACGCTGCCCGAGATCTCGATCCCGCGAAATTAATACGAC
TCACTATAGGGAGACCACAACGGTTTCCCTCTAGAAATAATTTTGTTTAACTTTAAGAAGGAGATATACA
TATGGCTCTTAACACACCACAAATTACGCCGACAAAAAAGATAACAGTGAGGGCAATCGGCGAGGAACTG
CCGCGTGGTGATTACCAACGTTGCCCGCAAGCCGACATGCTGTTTAGCCTGCCCGAGATAAATTCTCATC
AAAGTGCCTATTGTCCGCGCTGTCAGGCAAAAATTCGTGACGGGCGCGACTGGTCGCTAACGCGCCTGGC
GGCAATGGCCTTCACCATGCTGTTGCTTATGCCGTTTGCCTGGGGCGAACCGCTGTTGCATATCTGGCTG
TTAGGCATTCGTATTGACGCCAACGTTATGCAAGGCATCTGGCAAATGACCAAACAGGGCGATGCGATAA
CGGGGTCGATGGTCTTTTTCTGCGTTATTGGTGCCCCGCTCATTCTGGTGACCTCCATAGCTTATTTATG
GTTTGGTAACCGACTGGGAATGAATTTACGTCCGGTACTGCTGATGCTTGAGCGACTTAAAGAGTGGGTA
ATGCTCGATATCTACCTGGTCGGCATTGGCGTTGCTTCTATAAAGGTACAGGATTATGCCCATATCCAGG
CTGGTGTCGGCTTGTTCTCTTTTGTGGCGTTGGTGATTTTAACGACGGTGACGTTGTCACATCTTAATGT
CGAAGAACTGTGGGAGCGATTTTATCCGCAGCGCCCCGCTACGCGTAGGGACGAGAAACTTCGTGTCTGC
CTAGGGTGCCATTTTACCGGCTATCCAGATCAGCGTGGTCGCTGCCCGCGTTGCCATATCCCGCTACGCC
TGCGTCGCCGTCATAGTCTGCAAAAATGCTGGGCGGCGCTGTTAGCGTCAATCGTTTTATTGTTACCTGC
CAACCTGTTGCCTATTTCTATCATTTATCTGAACGGAGGACGGCAGGAAGATACAATTCTTTCCGGAATT
ATGTCGCTGGCAAGTAGCAACATTGCGGTTGCAGGAATCGTGTTTATCGCCAGTATTCTGGTCCCGTTTA
CTAAAGTGATCGTCATGTTCACTTTACTGTTGAGCATTCATTTTAAATGCCAGCAAGGTTTACGCACACG
CATTCTGTTACTGCGGATGGTGACCTGGATTGGTCGCTGGTCGATGCTCGACCTGTTTGTCATATCTTTA
ACCATGTCGCTGATTAATCGCGATCAGATCCTCGCTTTTACTATGGGACCGGCTGCGTTTTATTTCGGCG
CAGCGGTAATTTTGACTATTCTTGCTGTGGAATGGCTGGACAGCCGCTTACTTTGGGATGCACATGAGTC
AGGAAACGCCCGCTTCGACGACTGAAGCGCAGATTAAAAATAAACGCCGTATCTCACCTTTCTGGCTGCT
GCCGTTCATCGCGCTAATGATTGCCAGTTGGCTGATTTGGGACAGTTATCAGGACCGGGGTAATACCGTC
ACCATCGACTTTATGTCGGCGGATGGTATTGTTCCAGGCCGTACGCCTGTTCGTTATCAGGGCGTTGAAG
TCGGAACAGTGCAGGACATCAGCCTCAGCGACGATCTTCGTAAGATTGAAGTCAAGGTCAGCATCAAGTC
CGATATGAAAGATGCGCTGCGCGAAGAGACTCAGTTCTGGCTGGTGACGCCAAAAGCATCGTTGGCAGGT
GTCTCCGGGCTGGACGCCCTCGTCGGTGGGAACTATATCGGCATGATGCCCGGGAAAGGTAAAGAGCAGG
ATCACTTTGTCGCACTCGATACCCAACCGAAATATCGGCTGGACAATGGCGATCTGATGATCCACCTGCA
AGCCCCCGATCTCGGTTCGCTGAACAGCGGTTCATTGGTCTATTTCCGCAAGATCCCGGTGGGAAAAGTC
TACGACTATGCCATCAATCCCAACAAGCAAGGCGTGGTGATTGATGTCCTGATCGAGCGGCGTTTTACCG
ATCTGGTGAAAAAAGGTAGCCGTTTCTGGAACGTTTCCGGCGTTGATGCCAACGTCAGTATCAGTGGCGC
GAAGGTGAAACTGGAAAGCTTGGCGGCACTGGTTAACGGTGCGATTGCCTTCGATTCACCAGAAGAGTCG
AAACCTGCCGAGGCGGAAGATACCTTTGGTCTGTATGAAGATCTGGCCCACAGCCAGCGTGGCGTAATAA
TAAAACTGGAACTGCCGAGTGGGGCCGGATTAACCGCCGACTCGACGCCGTTAATGTATCAGGGGCTGGA
AGTCGGACAGCTGACTAAACTGGATTTAAATCCTGGTGGTAAAGTCACAGGGGAAATGACCGTTGATCCC
AGCGTCGTTACCCTGCTTCGTGAAAATACCCGCATCGAATTACGCAACCCGAAATTATCCCTTAGCGATG
CTAATCTCAGCGCCCTGCTGACCGGCAAAACCTTCGAGCTGGTGCCCGGCGATGGCGAGCCACGCAAAGA
ATTCGTTGTTGTGCCAGGCGAAAAAGCACTGCTGCATGAACCTGATGTTCTGACGCTGACCCTGACCGCG
CCGGAAAGTTACGGTATTGATGCGGGTCAGCCGCTCATTCTTCACGGCGTGCAGGTAGGCCAGGTTATCG
ATCGTAAACTCACCAGCAAAGGCGTCACCTTTACCGTCGCCATCGAGCCTCAGCATCGCGAACTGGTAAA
AGGCGATAGCAAATTTGTCGTCAACAGCCGTGTCGATGTGAAGGTGGGGCTGGATGGCGTTGAGTTTCTC
GGTGCCAGCGCCTCAGAATGGATCAATGGCGGGATCCGTATTCTGCCGGGCGATAAAGGTGAGATGAAAG
CCAGCTATCCACTGTATGCCAATTTGGAAAAAGCGCTGGAGAACAGCCTTAGCGATTTACCCACCACAAC
CGTGAGTTTGAGTGCAGAGACGCTGCCGGATGTGCAGGCAGGATCGGTAGTGCTGTACCGTAAATTTGAA
GTTGGTGAAGTGATTACCGTGCGTCCGCGAGCTAACGCGTTTGACATCGATCTGCATATTAAGCCGGAGT
ATCGCAACCTTCTGACCAGCAATAGCGTGTTCTGGGCAGAAGGCGGGGCGAAAGTTCAGCTGAATGGTAG
TGGTCTGACCGTACAGGCATCCCCGCTCTCCAGAGCTCTAAAGGGAGCCATTAGCTTCGACAACCTCAGC
GGTGCCAGCGCCAGTCAGCGTAAAGGCGATAAGCGTATTCTGTATGCTTCCGAAACAGCGGCCCGTGCGG
TTGGCGGGCAGATTACGCTTCACGCTTTCGATGCCGGAAAACTGGCGGTCGGGATGCCAATTCGCTATCT
CGGTATTGACATCGGGCAAATCCAGACGCTGGATCTGATTACCGCACGCAATGAAGTACAGGCAAAGGCG
GTACTTTACCCGGAATATGTCCAGACCTTTGCTCGCGGTGGTACGCGCTTCTCAGTGGTCACACCGCAAA
TTTCGGCAGCTGGCGTTGAGCATCTTGATACTATCCTCCAGCCGTATATCAACGTCGAACCAGGCCGGGG
CAATCCTCGCCGCGACTTTGAATTACAAGAGGCCACCATTACTGATTCGCGGTACCTGGATGGCTTAAGC
ATTATTGTTGAAGCGCCGGAAGCCGGTTCGTTAGGCATCGGTACGCCTGTGCTGTTCCGTGGTCTGGAAG
TCGGTACGGTTACAGGAATGACGCTGGGGACATTGTCAGATCGCGTGATGATTGCGATGCGCATCAGTAA
ACGCTATCAACACCTGGTGCGTAACAATTCCGTCTTCTGGTTGGCATCGGGTTACAGTCTGGACTTTGGT
CTGACGGGCGGCGTAGTGAAAACCGGCACCTTTAACCAGTTTATCCGTGGCGGCATCGCCTTCGCCACGC
CTCCGGGTACGCCACTGGCACCGAAAGCCCAGGAAGGCAAACACTTCCTGTTGCAGGAAAGTGAACCGAA
AGAGTGGCGTGAATGGGGAACTGCGCTTCCCAAATAATGCCCACCTCGAGCAGATCCGGCTGCTAACAAA
GCCCGAAAGGAAGCTGAGTTGGCTGCTGCCACCGCTGAGCAATAACTAGCATAACCCCTTGGGGCCTCTA
AACGGGTCTTGAGGGGTTTTTTGCTGAAAGGAGGAACTATATCCGGATAATTCTTGAAGACGAAAGGGCC
TCGTGATACGCCTATTTTTATAGGTTAATGTCATGATAATAATGGTTTCTTAGACGTCAGGTGGCACTTT
TCGGGGAAATGTGCGCGGAACCCCTATTTGTTTATTTTTCTAAATACATTCAAATATGTATCCGCTCATG
AGACAATAACCCTGATAAATGCTTCAATAATATTGAAAAAGGAAGAGTATGAGTATTCAACATTTCCGTG
TCGCCCTTATTCCCTTTTTTGCGGCATTTTGCCTTCCTGTTTTTGCTCACCCAGAAACGCTGGTGAAAGT
AAAAGATGCTGAAGATCAGTTGGGTGCACGAGTGGGTTACATCGAACTGGATCTCAACAGCGGTAAGATC
CTTGAGAGTTTTCGCCCCGAAGAACGTTTTCCAATGATGAGCACTTTTAAAGTTCTGCTATGTGGCGCGG
TATTATCCCGTGTTGACGCCGGGCAAGAGCAACTCGGTCGCCGCATACACTATTCTCAGAATGACTTGGT
TGAGTACTCACCAGTCACAGAAAAGCATCTTACGGATGGCATGACAGTAAGAGAATTATGCAGTGCTGCC
ATAACCATGAGTGATAACACTGCGGCCAACTTACTTCTGACAACGATCGGAGGACCGAAGGAGCTAACCG
CTTTTTTGCACAACATGGGGGATCATGTAACTCGCCTTGATCGTTGGGAACCGGAGCTGAATGAAGCCAT
ACCAAACGACGAGCGTGACACCACGATGCCTGCAGCAATGGCAACAACGTTGCGCAAACTATTAACTGGC
GAACTACTTACTCTAGCTTCCCGGCAACAATTAATAGACTGGATGGAGGCGGATAAAGTTGCAGGACCAC
TTCTGCGCTCGGCCCTTCCGGCTGGCTGGTTTATTGCTGATAAATCTGGAGCCGGTGAGCGTGGGTCTCG
CGGTATCATTGCAGCACTGGGGCCAGATGGTAAGCCCTCCCGTATCGTAGTTATCTACACGACGGGGAGT
CAGGCAACTATGGATGAACGAAATAGACAGATCGCTGAGATAGGTGCCTCACTGATTAAGCATTGGTAAC
TGTCAGACCAAGTTTACTCATATATACTTTAGATTGATTTAAAACTTCATTTTTAATTTAAAAGGATCTA
GGTGAAGATCCTTTTTGATAATCTCATGACCAAAATCCCTTAACGTGAGTTTTCGTTCCACTGAGCGTCA
GACCCCGTAGAAAAGATCAAAGGATCTTCTTGAGATCCTTTTTTTCTGCGCGTAATCTGCTGCTTGCAAA
CAAAAAAACCACCGCTACCAGCGGTGGTTTGTTTGCCGGATCAAGAGCTACCAACTCTTTTTCCGAAGGT
AACTGGCTTCAGCAGAGCGCAGATACCAAATACTGTCCTTCTAGTGTAGCCGTAGTTAGGCCACCACTTC
AAGAACTCTGTAGCACCGCCTACATACCTCGCTCTGCTAATCCTGTTACCAGTGGCTGCTGCCAGTGGCG
ATAAGTCGTGTCTTACCGGGTTGGACTCAAGACGATAGTTACCGGATAAGGCGCAGCGGTCGGGCTGAAC
GGGGGGTTCGTGCACACAGCCCAGCTTGGAGCGAACGACCTACACCGAACTGAGATACCTACAGCGTGAG
CTATGAGAAAGCGCCACGCTTCCCGAAGGGAGAAAGGCGGACAGGTATCCGGTAAGCGGCAGGGTCGGAA
CAGGAGAGCGCACGAGGGAGCTTCCAGGGGGAAACGCCTGGTATCTTTATAGTCCTGTCGGGTTTCGCCA
CCTCTGACTTGAGCGTCGATTTTTGTGATGCTCGTCAGGGGGGCGGAGCCTATGGAAAAACGCCAGCAAC
GCGGCCTTTTTACGGTTCCTGGCCTTTTGCTGGCCTTTTGCTCACATGTTCTTTCCTGCGTTATCCCCTG
ATTCTGTGGATAACCGTATTACCGCCTTTGAGTGAGCTGATACCGCTCGCCGCAGCCGAACGACCGAGCG
CAGCGAGTCAGTGAGCGAGGAAGCGGAAGAGCGCCTGATGCGGTATTTTCTCCTTACGCATCTGTGCGGT
ATTTCACACCGCAATGGTGCACTCTCAGTACAATCTGCTCTGATGCCGCATAGTTAAGCCAGTATACACT
CCGCTATCGCTACGTGACTGGGTCATGGCTGCGCCCCGACACCCGCCAACACCCGCTGACGCGCCCTGAC
GGGCTTGTCTGCTCCCGGCATCCGCTTACAGACAAGCTGTGACCGTCTCCGGGAGCTGCATGTGTCAGAG
GTTTTCACCGTCATCACCGAAACGCGCGAGGCAGCTGCGGTAAAGCTCATCAGCGTGGTCGTGAAGCGAT
TCACAGATGTCTGCCTGTTCATCCGCGTCCAGCTCGTTGAGTTTCTCCAGAAGCGTTAATGTCTGGCTTC
TGATAAAGCGGGCCATGTTAAGGGCGGTTTTTTCCTGTTTGGTCACTGATGCCTCCGTGTAAGGGGGATT
TCTGTTCATGGGGGTAATGATACCGATGAAACGAGAGAGGATGCTCACGATACGGGTTACTGATGATGAA
CATGCCCGGTTACTGGAACGTTGTGAGGGTAAACAACTGGCGGTATGGATGCGGCGGGACCAGAGAAAAA
TCACTCAGGGTCAATGCCAGCGCTTCGTTAATACAGATGTAGGTGTTCCACAGGGTAGCCAGCAGCATCC
TGCGATGCAGATCCGGAACATAATGGTGCAGGGCGCTGACTTCCGCGTTTCCAGACTTTACGAAACACGG
AAACCGAAGACCATTCATGTTGTTGCTCAGGTCGCAGACGTTTTGCAGCAGCAGTCGCTTCACGTTCGCT
CGCGTATCGGTGATTCATTCTGCTAACCAGTAAGGCAACCCCGCCAGCCTAGCCGGGTCCTCAACGACAG
GAG
